Addgene plasmid #157809: pET19b+H2B
Purpose: Expression of human histone H2B
Depositing lab: Michael Rosen. Depositing organization: University of Texas Southwestern Medical Center. Publication: Organization of Chromatin by Intrinsic and Regulated Phase Separation. Gibson BA, Doolittle LK, Schneider MWG, Jensen LE, Gamarra N, Henry L, Gerlich DW, Redding S, Rosen MK. Cell. 2019 Oct 3;179(2):470-484.e21. doi: 10.1016/j.cell.2019.08.037. Epub 2019 Sep 19. PubMed 31543265.
Backbone
  Vector backbone: pET19b
  Vector type: Bacterial Expression
Growth in bacteria
  Bacterial resistance: Ampicillin, 100 μg/mL
  Growth temperature: 37°C
  Growth strain: DH5alpha
  Copy number: Low Copy
Gene/Insert
  Gene/Insert name: H2B
  Species: H. sapiens (human)
  Insert size (bp): 395
  Promoter: T7
  Cloning method: Restriction Enzyme; 5′ cloning site NcoI (not destroyed); 3′ cloning site BamHI (not destroyed)
  Sequencing primers: 5′ TAATACGACTCACTATAGGG; 3′ GCTAGTTATTGCTCAGCGG
Terms and licenses: Academic/Nonprofit Terms; Industry Terms: Not Available to Industry
How to cite: pET19b+H2B was a gift from Michael Rosen (Addgene plasmid # 157809 ; http://n2t.net/addgene:157809 ; RRID:Addgene_157809)
