[The description below was written by a language model from this plasmid's Addgene catalogue record and pLannotate feature annotations shown in this document.]
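Description:
pET19b+H2B is a bacterial expression plasmid built on the pET19b backbone for producing human histone H2B in E. coli. The insert, recorded as about 395 bp and cloned between NcoI and BamHI sites that both remain intact, is annotated in the sequence as matching the human H2BC12 (H2B type 1-K) coding region. It sits downstream of a T7 promoter with an adjacent lac operator and the strong ribosome binding site from phage T7 gene 10, and is followed by the T7 terminator. No affinity or epitope tag is annotated on the histone coding sequence. A short stretch between the insert and the terminator is flagged as a fragment resembling a T7 gene 10B-derived solubility tag, but this lies downstream of the annotated H2B coding sequence and appears to be residual vector sequence rather than a fusion partner.

Because transcription depends on T7 RNA polymerase, expression requires a host strain that supplies that enzyme. The plasmid-borne lacI gene, with its own promoter, provides lac repressor to keep the T7-lac promoter quiet until lactose or IPTG is added. The plasmid is selected through the AmpR β-lactamase gene, which confers ampicillin resistance. It replicates from a pBR322-type ColE1 origin accompanied by the bom region and rop gene, consistent with the low copy number listed. Several tetracycline resistance gene fragments and the tet promoter are non-functional pBR322 remnants. The stated purpose is expression of human H2B. Given the associated publication on chromatin phase separation, the recombinant protein was presumably used in assembling chromatin in vitro, although the record does not say so.
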