Features (pLannotate 1.2.2; 19 found; start..end, strand, type, name):
    130..148     +  promoter       T7 promoter: promoter for bacteriophage T7 RNA polymerase
    149..173     +  protein_bind   lac operator: The lac repressor binds to the lac operator to inhibit transcription in E. coli. This inhibition can be relieved by adding lactose or isopropyl-β-D-thiogalactopyranoside (IPTG). lac repressor encoded by lacI
    188..210     +  RBS            RBS: efficient ribosome binding site from bacteriophage T7 gene 10 (Olins and Rangwala, 1989)
    223..597     +  CDS            H2BC12 (sequence withheld): H2B1K_HUMAN - Also known as H2BFT Experimental evidence at protein level: Swiss-Prot protein existence level 1. Has broad antibacterial activity. May contribute to the formation of the functional antimicrobial barrier of the colonic epithelium, and to the bactericidal activity of amniotic fluid. From Homo sapiens (Human).
    611..660     +  CDS            SET1 (fragment): solubility-enhancement tag derived from T7 phage gene 10B
    668..715     +  terminator     T7 terminator: transcription terminator for bacteriophage T7 RNA polymerase
    738..842     -  CDS            TcR (fragment): tetracycline efflux protein; tet; confers resistance to tetracycline
    890..918     -  promoter       tet promoter: E. coli promoter for tetracycline efflux protein gene
   1031..1135    +  promoter       AmpR promoter: bla
   1136..1996    +  CDS            AmpR: β-lactamase; bla; confers resistance to ampicillin, carbenicillin, and related antibiotics
   2167..2755    +  rep_origin     ori: high-copy-number ColE1/pMB1/pBR322/pUC origin of replication
   2941..3080    -  misc_feature   bom: basis of mobility region from pBR322
   3182..3373    -  CDS            rop: Rop protein, which maintains plasmids at low copy number; rop
   3390..3770    +  CDS            YPB1_ECOLX: Protein predicted: Swiss-Prot protein existence level 4. From Escherichia coli.
   4012..4636    -  CDS            TcR (fragment): tetracycline efflux protein; tet; confers resistance to tetracycline
   4651..4672    -  protein_bind   CAP binding site: CAP binding activates transcription in the presence of cAMP. E. coli catabolite activator protein
   4685..5766    -  CDS            lacI: lac repressor; lacI; The lac repressor binds to the lac operator to inhibit transcription in E. coli. This inhibition can be relieved by adding lactose or isopropyl-β-D-thiogalactopyranoside (IPTG).
   5767..5844    -  promoter       lacI promoter: lacI
   5852..108     -  CDS            TcR (fragment) (across the origin): tetracycline efflux protein; tet; confers resistance to tetracycline
>Addgene plasmid #157809 | pET19b+H2B | addgene full sequence | sequence record 310150 | Addgene NGS Result
AAGTGGCGAGCCCGATCTTCCCCATCGGTGATGTCGGCGATATAGGCGCCAGCAACCGCACCTGTGGCGC
CGGTGATGCCGGCCACGATGCGTCCGGCGTAGAGGATCGAGATCTCGATCCCGCGAAATTAATACGACTC
ACTATAGGGGAATTGTGAGCGGATAACAATTCCCCTCTAGAAATAATTTTGTTTAACTTTAAGAAGGAGA
TATACCATGGGC
[375 nt withheld, positions 223-597]
TGATAAGGATCCGGCTGCTAACAAAGCCCGAAAGGAAGCTGAGTTGGCTGCTGCCACCGCTGAGCAATAA
CTAGCATAACCCCTTGGGGCCTCTAAACGGGTCTTGAGGGGTTTTTTGCTGAAAGGAGGAACTATATCCG
GATATCCCGCAAGAGGCCCGGCAGTACCGGCATAACCAAGCCTATGCCTACAGCATCCAGGGTGACGGTG
CCGAGGATGACGATGAGCGCATTGTTAGATTTCATACACGGTGCCTGACTGCGTTAGCAATTTAACTGTG
ATAAACTACCGCATTAAAGCTTATCGATGATAAGCTGTCAAACATGAGAATTCTTGAAGACGAAAGGGCC
TCGTGATACGCCTATTTTTATAGGTTAATGTCATGATAATAATGGTTTCTTAGACGTCAGGTGGCACTTT
TCGGGGAAATGTGCGCGGAACCCCTATTTGTTTATTTTTCTAAATACATTCAAATATGTATCCGCTCATG
AGACAATAACCCTGATAAATGCTTCAATAATATTGAAAAAGGAAGAGTATGAGTATTCAACATTTCCGTG
TCGCCCTTATTCCCTTTTTTGCGGCATTTTGCCTTCCTGTTTTTGCTCACCCAGAAACGCTGGTGAAAGT
AAAAGATGCTGAAGATCAGTTGGGTGCACGAGTGGGTTACATCGAACTGGATCTCAACAGCGGTAAGATC
CTTGAGAGTTTTCGCCCCGAAGAACGTTTTCCAATGATGAGCACTTTTAAAGTTCTGCTATGTGGCGCGG
TATTATCCCGTGTTGACGCCGGGCAAGAGCAACTCGGTCGCCGCATACACTATTCTCAGAATGACTTGGT
TGAGTACTCACCAGTCACAGAAAAGCATCTTACGGATGGCATGACAGTAAGAGAATTATGCAGTGCTGCC
ATAACCATGAGTGATAACACTGCGGCCAACTTACTTCTGACAACGATCGGAGGACCGAAGGAGCTAACCG
CTTTTTTGCACAACATGGGGGATCATGTAACTCGCCTTGATCGTTGGGAACCGGAGCTGAATGAAGCCAT
ACCAAACGACGAGCGTGACACCACGATGCCTGCAGCAATGGCAACAACGTTGCGCAAACTATTAACTGGC
GAACTACTTACTCTAGCTTCCCGGCAACAATTAATAGACTGGATGGAGGCGGATAAAGTTGCAGGACCAC
TTCTGCGCTCGGCCCTTCCGGCTGGCTGGTTTATTGCTGATAAATCTGGAGCCGGTGAGCGTGGGTCTCG
CGGTATCATTGCAGCACTGGGGCCAGATGGTAAGCCCTCCCGTATCGTAGTTATCTACACGACGGGGAGT
CAGGCAACTATGGATGAACGAAATAGACAGATCGCTGAGATAGGTGCCTCACTGATTAAGCATTGGTAAC
TGTCAGACCAAGTTTACTCATATATACTTTAGATTGATTTAAAACTTCATTTTTAATTTAAAAGGATCTA
GGTGAAGATCCTTTTTGATAATCTCATGACCAAAATCCCTTAACGTGAGTTTTCGTTCCACTGAGCGTCA
GACCCCGTAGAAAAGATCAAAGGATCTTCTTGAGATCCTTTTTTTCTGCGCGTAATCTGCTGCTTGCAAA
CAAAAAAACCACCGCTACCAGCGGTGGTTTGTTTGCCGGATCAAGAGCTACCAACTCTTTTTCCGAAGGT
AACTGGCTTCAGCAGAGCGCAGATACCAAATACTGTCCTTCTAGTGTAGCCGTAGTTAGGCCACCACTTC
AAGAACTCTGTAGCACCGCCTACATACCTCGCTCTGCTAATCCTGTTACCAGTGGCTGCTGCCAGTGGCG
ATAAGTCGTGTCTTACCGGGTTGGACTCAAGACGATAGTTACCGGATAAGGCGCAGCGGTCGGGCTGAAC
GGGGGGTTCGTGCACACAGCCCAGCTTGGAGCGAACGACCTACACCGAACTGAGATACCTACAGCGTGAG
CTATGAGAAAGCGCCACGCTTCCCGAAGGGAGAAAGGCGGACAGGTATCCGGTAAGCGGCAGGGTCGGAA
CAGGAGAGCGCACGAGGGAGCTTCCAGGGGGAAACGCCTGGTATCTTTATAGTCCTGTCGGGTTTCGCCA
CCTCTGACTTGAGCGTCGATTTTTGTGATGCTCGTCAGGGGGGCGGAGCCTATGGAAAAACGCCAGCAAC
GCGGCCTTTTTACGGTTCCTGGCCTTTTGCTGGCCTTTTGCTCACATGTTCTTTCCTGCGTTATCCCCTG
ATTCTGTGGATAACCGTATTACCGCCTTTGAGTGAGCTGATACCGCTCGCCGCAGCCGAACGACCGAGCG
CAGCGAGTCAGTGAGCGAGGAAGCGGAAGAGCGCCTGATGCGGTATTTTCTCCTTACGCATCTGTGCGGT
ATTTCACACCGCAATGGTGCACTCTCAGTACAATCTGCTCTGATGCCGCATAGTTAAGCCAGTATACACT
CCGCTATCGCTACGTGACTGGGTCATGGCTGCGCCCCGACACCCGCCAACACCCGCTGACGCGCCCTGAC
GGGCTTGTCTGCTCCCGGCATCCGCTTACAGACAAGCTGTGACCGTCTCCGGGAGCTGCATGTGTCAGAG
GTTTTCACCGTCATCACCGAAACGCGCGAGGCAGCTGCGGTAAAGCTCATCAGCGTGGTCGTGAAGCGAT
TCACAGATGTCTGCCTGTTCATCCGCGTCCAGCTCGTTGAGTTTCTCCAGAAGCGTTAATGTCTGGCTTC
TGATAAAGCGGGCCATGTTAAGGGCGGTTTTTTCCTGTTTGGTCACTGATGCCTCCGTGTAAGGGGGATT
TCTGTTCATGGGGGTAATGATACCGATGAAACGAGAGAGGATGCTCACGATACGGGTTACTGATGATGAA
CATGCCCGGTTACTGGAACGTTGTGAGGGTAAACAACTGGCGGTATGGATGCGGCGGGACCAGAGAAAAA
TCACTCAGGGTCAATGCCAGCGCTTCGTTAATACAGATGTAGGTGTTCCACAGGGTAGCCAGCAGCATCC
TGCGATGCAGATCCGGAACATAATGGTGCAGGGCGCTGACTTCCGCGTTTCCAGACTTTACGAAACACGG
AAACCGAAGACCATTCATGTTGTTGCTCAGGTCGCAGACGTTTTGCAGCAGCAGTCGCTTCACGTTCGCT
CGCGTATCGGTGATTCATTCTGCTAACCAGTAAGGCAACCCCGCCAGCCTAGCCGGGTCCTCAACGACAG
GAGCACGATCATGCGCACCCGTGGCCAGGACCCAACGCTGCCCGAGATGCGCCGCGTGCGGCTGCTGGAG
ATGGCGGACGCGATGGATATGTTCTGCCAAGGGTTGGTTTGCGCATTCACAGTTCTCCGCAAGAATTGAT
TGGCTCCAATTCTTGGAGTGGTGAATCCGTTAGCGAGGTGCCGCCGGCTTCCATTCAGGTCGAGGTGGCC
CGGCTCCATGCACCGCGACGCAACGCGGGGAGGCAGACAAGGTATAGGGCGGCGCCTACAATCCATGCCA
ACCCGTTCCATGTGCTCGCCGAGGCGGCATAAATCGCCGTGACGATCAGCGGTCCAATGATCGAAGTTAG
GCTGGTAAGAGCCGCGAGCGATCCTTGAAGCTGTCCCTGATGGTCGTCATCTACCTGCCTGGACAGCATG
GCCTGCAACGCGGGCATCCCGATGCCGCCGGAAGCGAGAAGAATCATAATGGGGAAGGCCATCCAGCCTC
GCGTCGCGAACGCCAGCAAGACGTAGCCCAGCGCGTCGGCCGCCATGCCGGCGATAATGGCCTGCTTCTC
GCCGAAACGTTTGGTGGCGGGACCAGTGACGAAGGCTTGAGCGAGGGCGTGCAAGATTCCGAATACCGCA
AGCGACAGGCCGATCATCGTCGCGCTCCAGCGAAAGCGGTCCTCGCCGAAAATGACCCAGAGCGCTGCCG
GCACCTGTCCTACGAGTTGCATGATAAAGAAGACAGTCATAAGTGCGGCGACGATAGTCATGCCCCGCGC
CCACCGGAAGGAGCTGACTGGGTTGAAGGCTCTCAAGGGCATCGGTCGAGATCCCGGTGCCTAATGAGTG
AGCTAACTTACATTAATTGCGTTGCGCTCACTGCCCGCTTTCCAGTCGGGAAACTGTCGTGCCAGCTGCA
TTAATGAATCGGCCAACGCGCGGGGAGAGGCGGTTTGCGTATTGGGCGCCAGGGTGGTTTTTCTTTTCAC
CAGTGAGACGGGCAACAGCTGATTGCCCTTCACCGCCTGGCCCTGAGAGAGTTGCAGCAAGCGGTCCACG
CTGGTTTGCCCCAGCAGGCGAAAATCCTGTTTGATGGTGGTTAACGGCGGGATATAACATGAGCTGTCTT
CGGTATCGTCGTATCCCACTACCGAGATATCCGCACCAACGCGCAGCCCGGACTCGGTAATGGCGCGCAT
TGCGCCCAGCGCCATCTGATCGTTGGCAACCAGCATCGCAGTGGGAACGATGCCCTCATTCAGCATTTGC
ATGGTTTGTTGAAAACCGGACATGGCACTCCAGTCGCCTTCCCGTTCCGCTATCGGCTGAATTTGATTGC
GAGTGAGATATTTATGCCAGCCAGCCAGACGCAGACGCGCCGAGACAGAACTTAATGGGCCCGCTAACAG
CGCGATTTGCTGGTGACCCAATGCGACCAGATGCTCCACGCCCAGTCGCGTACCGTCTTCATGGGAGAAA
ATAATACTGTTGATGGGTGTCTGGTCAGAGACATCAAGAAATAACGCCGGAACATTAGTGCAGGCAGCTT
CCACAGCAATGGCATCCTGGTCATCCAGCGGATAGTTAATGATCAGCCCACTGACGCGTTGCGCGAGAAG
ATTGTGCACCGCCGCTTTACAGGCTTCGACGCCGCTTCGTTCTACCATCGACACCACCACGCTGGCACCC
AGTTGATCGGCGCGAGATTTAATCGCCGCGACAATTTGCGACGGCGCGTGCAGGGCCAGACTGGAGGTGG
CAACGCCAATCAGCAACGACTGTTTGCCCGCCAGTTGTTGTGCCACGCGGTTGGGAATGTAATTCAGCTC
CGCCATCGCCGCTTCCACTTTTTCCCGCGTTTTCGCAGAAACGTGGCTGGCCTGGTTCACCACGCGGGAA
ACGGTCTGATAAGAGACACCGGCATACTCTGCGACATCGTATAACGTTACTGGTTTCACATTCACCACCC
TGAATTGACTCTCTTCCGGGCGCTATCATGCCATACCGCGAAAGGTTTTGCGCCATTCGATGGTGTCCGG
GATCTCGACGCTCTCCCTTATGCGACTCCTGCATTAGGAAGCAGCCCAGTAGTAGGTTGAGGCCGTTGAG
CACCGCCGCCGCAAGGAATGGTGCATGCAAGGAGATGGCGCCCAACAGTCCCCCGGCCACGGGGCCTGCC
ACCATACCCACGCCGAAACAAGCGCTCATGAGCCCG
