>Addgene plasmid #157809 | pET19b+H2B | depositor partial sequence | sequence record 304625 | insert sequence including restrictions sites
CCATGGGC
[375 nt withheld, positions 9-383]
TGATAAGGATCC
